>Addgene plasmid #17487 | pQCXIB empty (w335-1) | depositor full sequence | sequence record 8652 | Author sequence
TCCGCGTTACATAACTTACGGTAAATGGCCCGCCTGGCTGACCGCCCAACGACCCCCGCCCATTGACGTC
AATAATGACGTATGTTCCCATAGTAACGCCAATAGGGACTTTCCATTGACGTCAATGGGTGGAGTATTTA
CGGTAAACTGCCCACTTGGCAGTACATCAAGTGTATCATATGCCAAGTACGCCCCCTATTGACGTCAATG
ACGGTAAATGGCCCGCCTGGCATTATGCCCAGTACATGACCTTATGGGACTTTCCTACTTGGCAGTACAT
CTACGTATTAGTCATCGCTATTACCATGGTGATGCGGTTTTGGCAGTACATCAATGGGCGTGGATAGCGG
TTTGACTCACGGGGATTTCCAAGTCTCCACCCCATTGACGTCAATGGGAGTTTGTTTTGGCACCAAAATC
AACGGGACTTTCCAAAATGTCGTAACAACTCCGCCCCATTGACGCAAATGGGCGGTAGGCGTGTACGGTG
GGAGGTCTATATAAGCAGAGCTCAATAAAAGAGCCCACAACCCCTCACTCGGCGCGCCAGTCTTCCGATA
GACTGCGTCGCCCGGGTACCCGTATTCCCAATAAAGCCTCTTGCTGTTTGCATCCGAATCGTGGTCTCGC
TGTTCCTTGGGAGGGTCTCCTCTGAGTGATTGACTACCCACGACGGGGGTCTTTCATTTGGGGGCTCGTC
CGGGATTTGGAGACCCCTGCCCAGGGACCACCGACCCACCACCGGGAGGTAAGCTGGCCAGCAACTTATC
TGTGTCTGTCCGATTGTCTAGTGTCTATGTTTGATGTTATGCGCCTGCGTCTGTACTAGTTAGCTAACTA
GCTCTGTATCTGGCGGACCCGTGGTGGAACTGACGAGTTCTGAACACCCGGCCGCAACCCTGGGAGACGT
CCCAGGGACTTTGGGGGCCGTTTTTGTGGCCCGACCTGAGGAAGGGAGTCGATGTGGAATCCGACCCCGT
CAGGATATGTGGTTCTGGTAGGAGACGAGAACCTAAAACAGTTCCCGCCTCCGTCTGAATTTTTGCTTTC
GGTTTGGAACCGAAGCCGCGCGTCTTGTCTGCTGCAGCGCTGCAGCATCGTTCTGTGTTGTCTCTGTCTG
ACTGTGTTTCTGTATTTGTCTGAAAATTAGGGCCAGACTGTTACCACTCCCTTAAGTTTGACCTTAGGTC
ACTGGAAAGATGTCGAGCGGATCGCTCACAACCAGTCGGTAGATGTCAAGAAGAGACGTTGGGTTACCTT
CTGCTCTGCAGAATGGCCAACCTTTAACGTCGGATGGCCGCGAGACGGCACCTTTAACCGAGACCTCATC
ACCCAGGTTAAGATCAAGGTCTTTTCACCTGGCCCGCATGGACACCCAGACCAGGTCCCCTACATCGTGA
CCTGGGAAGCCTTGGCTTTTGACCCCCCTCCCTGGGTCAAGCCCTTTGTACACCCTAAGCCTCCGCCTCC
TCTTCCTCCATCCGCCCCGTCTCTCCCCCTTGAACCTCCTCGTTCGACCCCGCCTCGATCCTCCCTTTAT
CCAGCCCTCACTCCTTCTCTAGGCGCCGGAATTGAAGATCTGGGGGATCGATAAGCTTGGGAGTTCCGCG
TTACATAACTTACGGTAAATGGCCCGCCTGGCTGACCGCCCAACGACCCCCGCCCATTGACGTCAATAAT
GACGTATGTTCCCATAGTAACGCCAATAGGGACTTTCCATTGACGTCAATGGGTGGAGTATTTACGGTAA
ACTGCCCACTTGGCAGTACATCAAGTGTATCATATGCCAAGTACGCCCCCTATTGACGTCAATGACGGTA
AATGGCCCGCCTGGCATTATGCCCAGTACATGACCTTATGGGACTTTCCTACTTGGCAGTACATCTACGT
ATTAGTCATCGCTATTACCATGGTGATGCGGTTTTGGCAGTACATCAATGGGCGTGGATAGCGGTTTGAC
TCACGGGGATTTCCAAGTCTCCACCCCATTGACGTCAATGGGAGTTTGTTTTGGCACCAAAATCAACGGG
ACTTTCCAAAATGTCGTAACAACTCCGCCCCATTGACGCAAATGGGCGGTAGGCGTGTACGGTGGGAGGT
CTATATAAGCAGAGCTCTCCCTATCAGTGATAGAGATCTCCCTATCAGTGATAGAGATCGTCGACTAGTC
CAGTGTGGTGGAATTCTGCAGATATCAACAAGTTTGTACAAAAAAGCAGGCTCCACCATGGGAACCAATT
CAGTCGACTGGATCCGGTACCGAATTCGCGGCCGCACTCGAGATATCTAGACCCAGCTTTCTTGTACAAA
GTGGTTGATATCCAGCACAGTGGCGGCCGCTCGAGTCTAGAGGGCCCGCGGTTCGAAGGTAAGCCTATCC
CTAACCCTCTCCTCGGTCTCGATTCTACGCGTACCGGTAGGCCTCGTACGCTTAATTAACGGATCCGGAA
TTCCGCCCCTCTCCCTCCCCCCCCCCTAACGTTACTGGCCGAAGCCGCTTGGAATAAGGCCGGTGTGCGT
TTGTCTATATGTTATTTTCCACCATATTGCCGTCTTTTGGCAATGTGAGGGCCCGGAAACCTGGCCCTGT
CTTCTTGACGAGCATTCCTAGGGGTCTTTCCCCTCTCGCCAAAGGAATGCAAGGTCTGTTGAATGTCGTG
AAGGAAGCAGTTCCTCTGGAAGCTTCTTGAAGACAAACAACGTCTGTAGCGACCCTTTGCAGGCAGCGGA
ACCCCCCACCTGGCGACAGGTGCCTCTGCGGCCAAAAGCCACGTGTATAAGATACACCTGCAAAGGCGGC
ACAACCCCAGTGCCACGTTGTGAGTTGGATAGTTGTGGAAAGAGTCAAATGGCTCTCCTCAAGCGTATTC
AACAAGGGGCTGAAGGATGCCCAGAAGGTACCCCATTGTATGGGATCTGATCTGGGGCCTCGGTGCACAT
GCTTTACATGTGTTTAGTCGAGGTTAAAAAACGTCTAGGCCCCCCGAACCACGGGGACGTGGTTTTCCTT
TGAAAAACACGATGATAAGCTTGCCACGGGGACGTGGTTTTCCTTTGAAAAACACGATGATAAGCTTGCC
ACAACCATGGCCAAGCCTTTGTCTCAAGAAGAATCCACCCTCATTGAAAGAGCAACGGCTACAATCAACA
GCATCCCCATCTCTGAAGACTACAGCGTCGCCAGCGCAGCTCTCTCTAGCGACGGCCGCATCTTCACTGG
TGTCAATGTATATCATTTTACTGGGGGACCTTGTGCAGAACTCGTGGTGCTGGGCACTGCTGCTGCTGCG
GCAGCTGGCAACCTGACTTGTATCGTCGCGATCGGAAATGAGAACAGGGGCATCTTGAGCCCCTGCGGAC
GGTGCCGACAGGTGCTTCTCGATCTGCATCCTGGGATCAAAGCCATAGTGAAGGACAGTGATGGACAGCC
GACGGCAGTTGGGATTCGTGAATTGCTGCCCTCTGGTTATGTGTGGGAGGGCTAAGCACTTCGTGGCCGA
GGAGCAGGACTGACACGACCCGGACGGGACGCTCCTGCGCCTGATACAGAACGAATTGCTTGCAGGCATC
TCATGAGTGTGTCTTCCCGTTTTCCGCCTGAGGTCACTGCGTGGATGGAGCATCAGTGGTCCAGGCTCTA
GTTTTGACTCAACAATATCACCAGCTGAAGCCTATAGAGTACGAGCCATAGATAAAATAAAAGATTTTAT
TTAGTCTCCAGAAAAAGGGGGGAATGAAAGACCCCACCTGTAGGTTTGGCAAGCTAGCTTAAGTAACGCC
ATTTTGCAAGGCATGGAAAAATACATAACTGAGAATAGAGAAGTTCAGATCAAGGTCAGGAACAGATGGA
ACAGGGTCGACCCTAGAGAACCATCAGATGTTTCCAGGGTGCCCCAAGGACCTGAAATGACCCTGTGCCT
TATTTGAACTAACCAATCAGTTCGCTTCTCGCTTCTGTTCGCGCGCTTCTGCTCCCCGAGCTCAATAAAA
GAGCCCACAACCCCTCACTCGGGGCGCCAGTCCTCCGATTGACTGAGTCGCCCGGGTACCCGTGTATCCA
ATAAACCCTCTTGCAGTTGCATCCGACTTGTGGTCTCGCTGTTCCTTGGGAGGGTCTCCTCTGAGTGATT
GACTACCCGTCAGCGGGGGTCTTTCATTTGGGGGCTCGTCCGGGATCGGGAGACCCCTGCCCAGGGACCA
CCGACCCACCACCGGGAGGTAAGCTGGCTGCCTCGCGCGTTTCGGTGATGACGGTGAAAACCTCTGACAC
ATGCAGCTCCCGGAGACGGTCACAGCTTGTCTGTAAGCGGATGCCGGGAGCAGACAAGCCCGTCAGGGCG
CGTCAGCGGGTGTTGGCGGGTGTCGGGGCGCAGCCATGACCCAGTCACGTAGCGATAGCGGAGTGTAGAT
CCGGCTGTGGAATGTGTGTCAGTTAGGGTGTGGAAAGTCCCCAGGCTCCCCAGCAGGCAGAAGTATGCAA
AGCATGCATCTCAATTAGTCAGCAACCAGGTGTGGAAAGTCCCCAGGCTCCCCAGCAGGCAGAAGTATGC
AAAGCATGCATCTCAATTAGTCAGCAACCATAGTCCCGCCCCTAACTCCGCCCATCCCGCCCCTAACTCC
GCCCAGTTCCGCCCATTCTCCGCCCCATGGCTGACTAATTTTTTTTATTTATGCAGAGGCCGAGGCCGCC
TCGGCCTCTGAGCTATTCCAGAAGTAGTGAGGAGGCTTTTTTGGAGGCCTAGGCTTTTGCAAAAAGCTTA
CTGGCTTAACTATGCGGCATCAGAGCAGATTGTACTGAGAGTGCACCATATGCGGTGTGAAATACCGCAC
AGATGCGTAAGGAGAAAATACCGCATCAGGCGCTCTTCCGCTTCCTCGCTCACTGACTCGCTGCGCTCGG
TCGTTCGGCTGCGGCGAGCGGTATCAGCTCACTCAAAGGCGGTAATACGGTTATCCACAGAATCAGGGGA
TAACGCAGGAAAGAACATGTGAGCAAAAGGCCAGCAAAAGGCCAGGAACCGTAAAAAGGCCGCGTTGCTG
GCGTTTTTCCATAGGCTCCGCCCCCCTGACGAGCATCACAAAAATCGACGCTCAAGTCAGAGGTGGCGAA
ACCCGACAGGACTATAAAGATACCAGGCGTTTCCCCCTGGAAGCTCCCTCGTGCGCTCTCCTGTTCCGAC
CCTGCCGCTTACCGGATACCTGTCCGCCTTTCTCCCTTCGGGAAGCGTGGCGCTTTCTCATAGCTCACGC
TGTAGGTATCTCAGTTCGGTGTAGGTCGTTCGCTCCAAGCTGGGCTGTGTGCACGAACCCCCCGTTCAGC
CCGACCGCTGCGCCTTATCCGGTAACTATCGTCTTGAGTCCAACCCGGTAAGACACGACTTATCGCCACT
GGCAGCAGCCACTGGTAACAGGATTAGCAGAGCGAGGTATGTAGGCGGTGCTACAGAGTTCTTGAAGTGG
TGGCCTAACTACGGCTACACTAGAAGGACAGTATTTGGTATCTGCGCTCTGCTGAAGCCAGTTACCTTCG
GAAAAAGAGTTGGTAGCTCTTGATCCGGCAAACAAACCACCGCTGGTAGCGGTGGTTTTTTTGTTTGCAA
GCAGCAGATTACGCGCAGAAAAAAAGGATCTCAAGAAGATCCTTTGATCTTTTCTACGGGGTCTGACGCT
CAGTGGAACGAAAACTCACGTTAAGGGATTTTGGTCATGAGATTATCAAAAAGGATCTTCACCTAGATCC
TTTTAAATTAAAAATGAAGTTTTAAATCAATCTAAAGTATATATGAGTAAACTTGGTCTGACAGTTACCA
ATGCTTAATCAGTGAGGCACCTATCTCAGCGATCTGTCTATTTCGTTCATCCATAGTTGCCTGACTCCCC
GTCGTGTAGATAACTACGATACGGGAGGGCTTACCATCTGGCCCCAGTGCTGCAATGATACCGCGAGACC
CACGCTCACCGGCTCCAGATTTATCAGCAATAAACCAGCCAGCCGGAAGGGCCGAGCGCAGAAGTGGTCC
TGCAACTTTATCCGCCTCCATCCAGTCTATTAATTGTTGCCGGGAAGCTAGAGTAAGTAGTTCGCCAGTT
AATAGTTTGCGCAACGTTGTTGCCATTGCTGCAGGCATCGTGGTGTCACGCTCGTCGTTTGGTATGGCTT
CATTCAGCTCCGGTTCCCAACGATCAAGGCGAGTTACATGATCCCCCATGTTGTGCAAAAAAGCGGTTAG
CTCCTTCGGTCCTCCGATCGTTGTCAGAAGTAAGTTGGCCGCAGTGTTATCACTCATGGTTATGGCAGCA
CTGCATAATTCTCTTACTGTCATGCCATCCGTAAGATGCTTTTCTGTGACTGGTGAGTACTCAACCAAGT
CATTCTGAGAATAGTGTATGCGGCGACCGAGTTGCTCTTGCCCGGCGTCAACACGGGATAATACCGCGCC
ACATAGCAGAACTTTAAAAGTGCTCATCATTGGAAAACGTTCTTCGGGGCGAAAACTCTCAAGGATCTTA
CCGCTGTTGAGATCCAGTTCGATGTAACCCACTCGTGCACCCAACTGATCTTCAGCATCTTTTACTTTCA
CCAGCGTTTCTGGGTGAGCAAAAACAGGAAGGCAAAATGCCGCAAAAAAGGGAATAAGGGCGACACGGAA
ATGTTGAATACTCATACTCTTCCTTTTTCAATATTATTGAAGCATTTATCAGGGTTATTGTCTCATGAGC
GGATACATATTTGAATGTATTTAGAAAAATAAACAAATAGGGGTTCCGCGCACATTTCCCCGAAAAGTGC
CACCTGACGTCTAAGAAACCATTATTATCATGACATTAACCTATAAAAATAGGCGTATCACGAGGCCCTT
TCGTCTTCAAGAATTAGCTTGGCCATTGCATACGTTGTATCCATATCATAATATGTACATTTATATTGGC
TCATGTCCAACATTACCGCCATGTTGACATTGATTATTGACTAGTTATTAATAGTAATCAATTACGGGGT
CATTAGTTCATAGCCCATATATGGAGT
Features (pLannotate 1.2.2; 26 found; start..end, strand, type, name):
    309..512     +  promoter       CMV promoter: human cytomegalovirus (CMV) immediate early promoter
    513..688     +  LTR            5' LTR (truncated): truncated long terminal repeat from Moloney murine sarcoma virus
    810..1084    +  misc_feature   MESV Ψ (fragment): packaging signal of murine embryonic stem cell virus
   1151..1567    +  CDS            gag (truncated): truncated Moloney murine leukemia virus (MMLV) gag gene lacking the start codon
   1609..1912    +  enhancer       CMV enhancer: human cytomegalovirus immediate early enhancer
   1913..2116    +  promoter       CMV promoter: human cytomegalovirus (CMV) immediate early promoter
   2118..2137    +  promoter       PLtetO-1 promoter (fragment): modified phage lambda PL promoter with tet operator sites (Lutz and Bujard, 1997)
   2139..2158    +  promoter       PLtetO-1 promoter (fragment): modified phage lambda PL promoter with tet operator sites (Lutz and Bujard, 1997)
   2198..2222    +  protein_bind   attB1: mutant version of attB; recombination site for the Gateway® BP reaction BP Clonase™
   2291..2315    -  protein_bind   attB2: mutant version of attB; recombination site for the Gateway® BP reaction BP Clonase™
   2368..2409    +  CDS            V5 tag: epitope tag from simian virus 5
   2456..3028    +  misc_feature   IRES: internal ribosome entry site (IRES) of the encephalomyocarditis virus (EMCV)
   3034..3073    +  misc_feature   IRES (fragment): internal ribosome entry site (IRES) of the encephalomyocarditis virus (EMCV)
   3087..3485    +  CDS            BSD: blasticidin S deaminase; Aspergillus terreus BSD; confers resistance to blasticidin
   3486..3513    +  CDS            BleoR (fragment): antibiotic-binding protein; Sh ble from Streptoalloteichus hindustanus; confers resistance to bleomycin, phleomycin, and Zeocin™
   3517..3573    +  CDS            ble (fragment): BLE_KLEPN - Experimental evidence at protein level: Swiss-Prot protein existence level 1. Binding protein with a strong affinity to the bleomycin family of antibiotics. Binds to CL990; an antimitotic-antibiotic compound. From Klebsiella pneumoniae.
   3622..3691    +  CDS            env (fragment): murine leukemia virus gPr80 envelope polyprotein precursor; env; proteolytically cleaved into gp70SU and p15TM subunits
   3733..4158    +  LTR            3' LTR (ΔU3): self-inactivating 3' long terminal repeat (LTR) from Moloney murine leukemia virus
   4227..4267    +  CDS            rop (fragment): Rop protein, which maintains plasmids at low copy number; rop
   4369..4407    +  misc_feature   bom (fragment): basis of mobility region from pBR322
   4424..4753    +  promoter       SV40 promoter: SV40 enhancer and early promoter
   4759..4860    +  misc_feature   bom (fragment): basis of mobility region from pBR322
   5046..5634    -  rep_origin     ori: high-copy-number ColE1/pMB1/pBR322/pUC origin of replication
   5805..6665    -  CDS            AmpR: β-lactamase; bla; confers resistance to ampicillin, carbenicillin, and related antibiotics
   6666..6770    -  promoter       AmpR promoter: bla
   6956..308     +  enhancer       CMV enhancer (across the origin): human cytomegalovirus immediate early enhancer
