[The description below was written by a language model from this plasmid's Addgene catalogue record and pLannotate feature annotations shown in this document.]
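Description:
pQCXIB empty (w335-1) is a 7,027 bp self-inactivating gammaretroviral (MoMLV-type) expression vector deposited as an empty control backbone for mammalian cells. In bacteria it is maintained as a high-copy plasmid through a ColE1/pUC-type origin and selected with ampicillin via the β-lactamase gene. The viral genome is transcribed in packaging cells from a hybrid 5' element in which a CMV enhancer/promoter is fused to a truncated LTR. This is followed by the packaging signal and a truncated, start-codon-less gag fragment that extends it. The 3' LTR carries a U3 deletion, so after reverse transcription and integration the provirus lacks LTR promoter activity and expression depends on the internal promoter.

That internal cassette is driven by a CMV enhancer/promoter followed immediately by two short tet operator matches (annotated as PLtetO-1 fragments), consistent with the "CMV/TO" designation. Such a promoter is constitutive in ordinary cells and repressible in cells expressing the Tet repressor, with induction by tetracycline or doxycycline. Downstream lie attB1 and attB2 Gateway recombination sites separated by only a short stretch, in keeping with the record that there is no insert, and then a V5 epitope tag sequence. An EMCV IRES links the same transcript to the blasticidin S deaminase gene, so transduced cells can be selected with blasticidin. Short bleomycin-resistance, env, rop and bom fragments and an SV40 promoter in the backbone appear to be remnants of vector construction.

The plasmid serves as the matched empty-vector control for related retroviral constructs carrying genes of interest in this expression system.
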