Addgene plasmid #17487: pQCXIB empty (w335-1)
Purpose: (Empty Backbone) Retroviral Empty control vector, CMV/TO promoter, Blast
Depositing lab: Eric Campeau & Paul Kaufman. Depositing organization: University of Massachusetts, Worcester. Publication: A versatile viral system for expression and depletion of proteins in mammalian cells. Campeau E, Ruhl VE, Rodier F, Smith CL, Rahmberg BL, Fuss JO, Campisi J, Yaswen P, Cooper PK, Kaufman PD.. PLoS One. 2009 Aug 6;4(8):e6529. 10.1371/journal.pone.0006529 PubMed 19657394.
Backbone
  Vector backbone: pQCXIB
  Backbone size (bp): 7027
  Vector type: Mammalian Expression, Retroviral
  Selectable markers: Blasticidin
Growth in bacteria
  Bacterial resistance: Ampicillin, 100 μg/mL
  Growth temperature: 37°C
  Growth strain: DH5alpha
  Growth instructions: TOP10F', 37oC
  Copy number: High Copy
Gene/Insert
  Gene/Insert name: None
  Cloning method: Restriction Enzyme
  Sequencing primers: 5′ CMVforw
Terms and licenses: Academic/Nonprofit Terms; Industry Terms: Not Available to Industry
How to cite: pQCXIB empty (w335-1) was a gift from Eric Campeau & Paul Kaufman (Addgene plasmid # 17487 ; http://n2t.net/addgene:17487 ; RRID:Addgene_17487)
