>Addgene plasmid #17487 | pQCXIB empty (w335-1) | addgene partial sequence | sequence record 25945 | 17487 with pLXSN-5
TCAGCCCTCACTCCTTCTCTAGGCGCCGGAATTGAAGATCTGGGGGATCGATAAGCTTGGGAGTTCCGCT
TACATAACTTACGGTAAATGGCCCGCCTGGCTGACCGCCCAACGACCCCCGCCCATTGACGTCAATAATG
ACGTATGTTCCCATAGTAACGCCAATAGGGACTTTCCATTGACGTCAATGGGTGGAGTATTTACGGTAAA
CTGCCCACTTGGCAGTACATCAAGTGTATCATATGCCAAGTACGCCCCCTATTGACGTCAATGACGGTAA
ATGGCCCGCCTGGCATTATGCCCAGTACATGACCTTATGGGACTTTCCTACTTGGCAGTACATCTACGTA
TTAGTCATCGCTATTACCATGGTGATGCGGTTTTGGCAGTACATCAATGGGCGTGGATAGCGGTTTGACT
CACGGGGATTTCCAAGTCTCCACCCCATTGACGTCAATGGGAGTTTGTTTTGGCACCAAAATCAACGGGA
CTTTCCAAAATGTCGTAACAACTCCGCCCCATTGACGCAAATGGGCGGTAGGCGTGTACGGTGGGAGGTC
TATATAAGCAGAGCTCTCCCTATCAGTGATAGAGATCTCCCTATCAGTGATAGAGATCGTCGACTAGTCC
AGTGTGGTGGAATTCTGCAGATATCAACAAGTTTGTACAAAAAAAGCAGGCTCCACCATGGGAACCAATT
CAGTCGACTGGATCCGGTACCGAATTCGCGGCCCACTCGAGAT
